Addgene plasmid #45288: pLEX_970_puro_DEST_V5_TLOC1 (399aa)
Depositing lab: William Hahn. Depositing organization: Dana-Farber Cancer Institute. Publication: Systematic interrogation of 3q26 identifies TLOC1 and SKIL as cancer drivers. Hagerstrand D, Tong A, Schumacher SE, Ilic N, Shen RR, Cheung HW, Vazquez F, Shrestha Y, Kim SY, Giacomelli AO, Rosenbluh J, Schinzel AC, Spardy NA, Barbie DA, Mermel CH, Weir BA, Garraway LA, Tamayo P, Mesirov JP, Beroukhim R, Hahn WC. Cancer Discov. 2013 Jun 13. [Epub ahead of print] 10.1158/2159-8290.CD-12-0592 PubMed 23764425.
Backbone
  Vector backbone: pLEX_970
  Vector type: Mammalian Expression, Lentiviral
  Selectable markers: Puromycin
Growth in bacteria
  Bacterial resistance: Ampicillin, 100 μg/mL
  Growth temperature: 37°C
  Growth strain: DH5alpha
  Copy number: High Copy
Gene/Insert
  Gene/Insert name: TLOC1
  Species: H. sapiens (human)
  Insert size (bp): 1200
  Entrez Gene: SEC62 (a.k.a. Dtrp1, HTP1, TLOC1, TP-1)
  Tag / fusion protein: V5 (C terminal on backbone)
  Cloning method: Gateway Cloning
  Sequencing primers: 5′ pLEX-fwd; 3′ pLEX-rev
Terms and licenses: Academic/Nonprofit Terms; Industry Terms: Not Available to Industry
Depositor comments: The initial pDONR223 clone was obtained from the CCSB Human Orfeome Collection. Upon sequencing it was found that the construct contained a 660 bp long variant as compared to the expected 1200 bp long version, which initially had been described. To determine if whether this shorter version is expressed in cancer cells, and exclude the possibility of this being a cloning artifact, we cloned TLOC1 from T47D cells and found both forms to be expressed. We re-cloned both the full length and shorter splice variants by ligation of BP flanked PCR products into pDONR223 by a BP Gateway reaction. TLOC1 was transferred into DEST vectors from TLOC1 containing pDONR223 vectors through a Gateway LR reaction.
How to cite: pLEX_970_puro_DEST_V5_TLOC1 (399aa) was a gift from William Hahn (Addgene plasmid # 45288 ; http://n2t.net/addgene:45288 ; RRID:Addgene_45288)
