[The description below was written by a language model from this plasmid's Addgene catalogue record.]
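Description:
pLEX_970_puro_DEST_V5_TLOC1 (399aa) is a lentiviral mammalian expression plasmid built on the pLEX_970 Gateway destination backbone. It is propagated in E. coli as a high-copy plasmid under ampicillin selection, and it carries a puromycin marker so that transduced or transfected mammalian cells can be selected. The record gives only catalogue fields and no feature table, so the promoter driving the insert, the arrangement of the puromycin cassette and the specific lentiviral elements (LTRs, packaging signal and so on) are not stated.

The payload is the full-length human TLOC1 open reading frame, about 1200 bp encoding the 399-amino-acid protein. The gene is now officially named SEC62. The ORF is fused at its C terminus to a V5 epitope tag supplied by the backbone, which allows the expressed protein to be detected with anti-V5 antibodies. According to the depositor's comments, the ORFeome-collection entry clone originally obtained turned out to contain a shorter 660 bp variant rather than the expected 1200 bp form. To rule out a cloning artifact, TLOC1 was cloned from T47D cells, where both forms were found to be expressed. Both the full-length and the shorter splice variant were then re-cloned into pDONR223 by BP reactions with PCR products and moved into destination vectors by LR recombination. This plasmid is the full-length version.

The construct is suited to stable, puromycin-selectable overexpression of V5-tagged TLOC1/SEC62 in mammalian cells by lentiviral delivery. It was generated in a study of the 3q26 region that identified TLOC1 and SKIL as cancer drivers.
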