>Addgene plasmid #45288 | pLEX_970_puro_DEST_V5_TLOC1 (399aa) | depositor partial sequence | sequence record 63348 | TLOC1 399 3'
NNNNNNNNNNNNNNCNNNNNNNNNNNANNNNGCAAGGCAGGCGGCGATGAGTTCCGCCGTGGCAATAGGG
AGGGGGAAAGCGAAAGTCCCGGAAAGGAGCTGACAGGTGGTGGCAATGCCCCAACCAGTGGGGGTTGCGT
CAGCAAACACAGTGCACACCACGCCACGTTGCCTGACAACGGGCCACAACTCCTCATAAAGAGACAGCAA
CCAGGATTTATACAAGGAGGAGAAAATGAAAGCCATACGGGAAGCAATAGCATGATACAAAGGCATTAAA
GCAGCGTATCCACATAGCGTAAAAGGAGCAACATAGTTAAGAATACCAGTCAATCTTTCACAAATTTTGT
AATCCAGAGGTTGATTGTCGACTTAACGCGCCACCGGTTAGCGCTAGCTCATTACTACGTAGAATCGAGA
CCGAGGAGAGGGTTAGGGATAGGCTTACCAACCACTTTGTACAAGAAAGTTGGGTATGATTTTTCATGTG
AAGATTTAGGTGTTTCTCCATCATTTTCCTCTTCCTCATCCTCTTCACAATCCCCATCTGTTTGCTGTTC
CAGTTCCTCTTTTGTTATCATTTCAAAATCATTTCCATTTCCACTACTGTGCTGGGATCGATCATCTTCC
CTCCTGTCACTGTCCGTGTCTGAATGCCGTTCTCCCCCCGAGCCTTCTGTTCCATGATTTCCTGGTCCTA
CTTTCCCCTCCTCATCTTCCTTTTTCTCACTGTCTGACTTTTCCTCACTGTCGGACTTCTGTTGCTTTTT
GGTTTCAGACTTCTCATCTTTCTTTAAGTCTGCTTTTGGTCCTTTGTATTCATGTGTGTACAGAGGCCTG
AAGGAGTCAATGAAGCCCACATCAGCAGTCAGATTTGGCAAGAACCAAAAGTGGTGCCTTCCTCCAGTTA
TGAGCCAAATGATGAGAAATAGAATGCATCGAGCAACAGCAAGGAGAAGAATACTGGCTACAAAACAGCC
TGCACCCACACTGAGGTAATAACACCTACTCTCATTTCTGCTGGCCAAAGGGGGAANAGGGTGGCCGCTA
TTACTGCAATCACANAATTNATCCCATGACAAANGTTTTAAAGTGAACTGGGNCATANATCNTACATACN
CNNNTTNNNNNCNNAAANNNGATCATCANGNGNNCAGTTNNNTTTTCNTNNNNNNNTTNTNNGNNNNNCN
NNNNNTTCNNCCCTTTTNNNGATNNN
