>Addgene plasmid #45288 | pLEX_970_puro_DEST_V5_TLOC1 (399aa) | addgene partial sequence | sequence record 64214 | WPRE-R 5'-CATAGCGTAAAAGGAGCAACA-3'
CAGTCAATCTTTCACAAATTTTGTAATCCAGAGGTTGATTGTCGACTTAACGCGCCACCGGTTAGCGCTA
GCTCATTACTACGTAGAATCGAGACCGAGGAGAGGGTTAGGGATAGGCTTACCAACCACTTTGTACAAGA
AAGTTGGGTATGATTTTTCATGTGAAGATTTAGGTGTTTCTCCATCATTTTCCTCTTCCTCATCCTCTTC
ACAATCCCCATCTGTTTGCTGTTCCAGTTCCTCTTTTGTTATCATTTCAAAATCATTTCCATTTCCACTA
CTGTGCTGGGATCGATCATCTTCCCTCCTGTCACTGTCCGTGTCTGAATGCCGTTCTCCCCCCGAGCCTT
CTGTTCCATGATTTCCTGGTCCTACTTTCCCCTCCTCATCTTCCTTTTTCTCACTGTCTGACTTTTCCTC
ACTGTCGGACTTCTGTTGCTTTTTGGTTTCAGACTTCTCATCTTTCTTTAAGTCTGCTTTTGGTCCTTTG
TATTCATGTGTGTACAGAGGCCTGAAGGAGTCAATGAAGCCCACATCAGCAGTCAGATTTGGCAAGAACC
AAAAGTGGTGCCTTCCTCCAGTTATGAGCCAAATGATGAGAAATAGAATGCATCGAGCAACAGCAAGGAG
AAGAATACTGGCTACAAAACAGCCTGCACCCACACTGAGGTAATAAACACCTACTCTCATTTCTGCTGGC
CAAAGGGGGAAGAGGGTGGCCGCTATTACTGCAATCACAAGAATTAATCCCATGACAAATGTTTTAAAGT
GAACTGGGTCATAGATCCATACATACACCTCATTTCCATCCAGAAAAACCTGATCATCATGTGGCTCAAG
TTTGAATTTTTTCTTAGTTTCCTTCTTTTTAGGAGTTCCTGGAGTTTCCTCCTTTTTGGATTCTTCCTTT
TCACCATCTTTTTTTTTCTCTTTTTCTTTTTTTGTCTTCTCATCCTTTATATTTTCTTTCTTGCTCTTTT
TATCTTCTTCTTTTC
